Addgene plasmid #17491: pQCXIP X2/pTER shLUC (w454-1)
Purpose: Retroviral Luciferase shRNA (H1/TO promoter), 3’LTR insertion, Puro
Depositing lab: Eric Campeau & Paul Kaufman. Depositing organization: University of Massachusetts, Worcester. Publication: A versatile viral system for expression and depletion of proteins in mammalian cells. Campeau E, Ruhl VE, Rodier F, Smith CL, Rahmberg BL, Fuss JO, Campisi J, Yaswen P, Cooper PK, Kaufman PD.. PLoS One. 2009 Aug 6;4(8):e6529. 10.1371/journal.pone.0006529 PubMed 19657394.
Backbone
  Vector backbone: pQCXIP
  Backbone manufacturer: Clontech
  Backbone size w/o insert (bp): 7602
  Vector type: Retroviral, RNAi
  Selectable markers: Puromycin
Growth in bacteria
  Bacterial resistance: Ampicillin, 100 μg/mL
  Growth temperature: 37°C
  Growth strain: DH5alpha
  Growth instructions: TOP10F', 37oC
  Copy number: High Copy
Gene/Insert
  Gene/Insert name: Firefly Luciferase shRNA (alt name: shLUC)
  Insert size (bp): 66
  Cloning method: Restriction Enzyme; 5′ cloning site Bgl II (destroyed during cloning); 3′ cloning site Hind III (not destroyed)
  Sequencing primers: 5′ n/a
Terms and licenses: Academic/Nonprofit Terms; Industry Terms: Not Available to Industry
Depositor comments: shRNA oligo sequence - 5'-CCTTACGCTGAGTACTTCGAGTGTGCTGTCCTCGAAGTACTCAGCGTAAGTTT
How to cite: pQCXIP X2/pTER shLUC (w454-1) was a gift from Eric Campeau & Paul Kaufman (Addgene plasmid # 17491 ; http://n2t.net/addgene:17491 ; RRID:Addgene_17491)
