[The description below was written by a language model from this plasmid's Addgene catalogue record and pLannotate feature annotations shown in this document.]
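Description:
pQCXIP X2/pTER shLUC (w454-1) is a self-inactivating gammaretroviral RNAi vector built on the Clontech pQCXIP backbone and designed to deliver a short hairpin RNA against firefly luciferase into mammalian cells. In bacteria it is maintained as a high-copy plasmid through a ColE1/pUC-type origin and selected with ampicillin (AmpR under its own bla promoter). Viral genomic RNA is produced in packaging cells from a hybrid CMV enhancer/promoter fused to a truncated 5' LTR. This is followed by the packaging signal and a truncated gag segment lacking its start codon, both of which support encapsidation.

Inside the provirus, an internal CMV enhancer/promoter drives an EMCV IRES linked to the puromycin N-acetyltransferase gene, so transduced cells can be selected with puromycin. No protein-coding gene is annotated upstream of the IRES, so this position appears to be left empty. The functional payload sits within the U3-deleted 3' LTR. There, a cassette flanked by Gateway attB1 and attB2 sites, in reverse orientation relative to the viral transcript, carries the human H1 RNA polymerase III promoter. An adjacent tet operator element makes this the H1/TO arrangement derived from pTER, and it drives the 66 bp shLUC hairpin. Because the 3' LTR is copied to the 5' end during reverse transcription, insertion at this site should duplicate the shRNA cassette in the integrated provirus. The tet operator allows hairpin expression to be repressed in cells expressing Tet repressor and induced with tetracycline or doxycycline.

Because it targets luciferase, the construct would typically serve as a non-targeting control in knockdown experiments or to silence a luciferase reporter, though the record does not state this use explicitly.
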