Features (pLannotate 1.2.2; 26 found; start..end, strand, type, name):
    309..512     +  promoter       CMV promoter: human cytomegalovirus (CMV) immediate early promoter
    513..688     +  LTR            5' LTR (truncated): truncated long terminal repeat from Moloney murine sarcoma virus
    810..1084    +  misc_feature   MESV Ψ (fragment): packaging signal of murine embryonic stem cell virus
   1151..1567    +  CDS            gag (truncated): truncated Moloney murine leukemia virus (MMLV) gag gene lacking the start codon
   1604..1907    +  enhancer       CMV enhancer: human cytomegalovirus immediate early enhancer
   1980..1997    -  promoter       CMV promoter (fragment): human cytomegalovirus (CMV) immediate early promoter
   2060..2111    +  promoter       CMVd2 promoter: truncated human cytomegalovirus (CMV) immediate early promoter that yields moderately reduced expression relative to the full-length promoter
   2290..2862    +  misc_feature   IRES: internal ribosome entry site (IRES) of the encephalomyocarditis virus (EMCV)
   2895..3494    +  CDS            PuroR: puromycin N-acetyltransferase; pac from Streptomyces; confers resistance to puromycin
   3544..3609    +  CDS            dmpM (fragment): DMPM_STRAD - Protein inferred from homology: Swiss-Prot protein existence level 3. From Streptomyces alboniger.
   3622..3693    +  CDS            Mos (fragment): MOS_MOUSE - Experimental evidence at transcript level: Swiss-Prot protein existence level 2. From Mus musculus (Mouse).
   3726..3826    +  CDS            env (fragment): murine leukemia virus gPr80 envelope polyprotein precursor; env; proteolytically cleaved into gp70SU and p15TM subunits
   3868..3902    +  LTR            3' LTR (ΔU3) (fragment): self-inactivating 3' long terminal repeat (LTR) from Moloney murine leukemia virus
   3934..3958    +  protein_bind   attB2: mutant version of attB; recombination site for the Gateway® BP reaction BP Clonase™
   4090..4109    -  promoter       PLtetO-1 promoter (fragment): modified phage lambda PL promoter with tet operator sites (Lutz and Bujard, 1997)
   4108..4308    -  promoter       H1 promoter (fragment): human H1 RNA promoter
   4351..4375    -  protein_bind   attB1: mutant version of attB; recombination site for the Gateway® BP reaction BP Clonase™
   4405..4799    +  LTR            3' LTR (ΔU3) (fragment): self-inactivating 3' long terminal repeat (LTR) from Moloney murine leukemia virus
   4868..4908    +  CDS            rop (fragment): Rop protein, which maintains plasmids at low copy number; rop
   5010..5048    +  misc_feature   bom (fragment): basis of mobility region from pBR322
   5065..5394    +  promoter       SV40 promoter: SV40 enhancer and early promoter
   5400..5501    +  misc_feature   bom (fragment): basis of mobility region from pBR322
   5687..6275    -  rep_origin     ori: high-copy-number ColE1/pMB1/pBR322/pUC origin of replication
   6446..7306    -  CDS            AmpR: β-lactamase; bla; confers resistance to ampicillin, carbenicillin, and related antibiotics
   7307..7411    -  promoter       AmpR promoter: bla
   7597..308     +  enhancer       CMV enhancer (across the origin): human cytomegalovirus immediate early enhancer
>Addgene plasmid #17491 | pQCXIP X2/pTER shLUC (w454-1) | depositor full sequence | sequence record 8655 | Author sequence
TCCGCGTTACATAACTTACGGTAAATGGCCCGCCTGGCTGACCGCCCAACGACCCCCGCCCATTGACGTC
AATAATGACGTATGTTCCCATAGTAACGCCAATAGGGACTTTCCATTGACGTCAATGGGTGGAGTATTTA
CGGTAAACTGCCCACTTGGCAGTACATCAAGTGTATCATATGCCAAGTACGCCCCCTATTGACGTCAATG
ACGGTAAATGGCCCGCCTGGCATTATGCCCAGTACATGACCTTATGGGACTTTCCTACTTGGCAGTACAT
CTACGTATTAGTCATCGCTATTACCATGGTGATGCGGTTTTGGCAGTACATCAATGGGCGTGGATAGCGG
TTTGACTCACGGGGATTTCCAAGTCTCCACCCCATTGACGTCAATGGGAGTTTGTTTTGGCACCAAAATC
AACGGGACTTTCCAAAATGTCGTAACAACTCCGCCCCATTGACGCAAATGGGCGGTAGGCGTGTACGGTG
GGAGGTCTATATAAGCAGAGCTCAATAAAAGAGCCCACAACCCCTCACTCGGCGCGCCAGTCTTCCGATA
GACTGCGTCGCCCGGGTACCCGTATTCCCAATAAAGCCTCTTGCTGTTTGCATCCGAATCGTGGTCTCGC
TGTTCCTTGGGAGGGTCTCCTCTGAGTGATTGACTACCCACGACGGGGGTCTTTCATTTGGGGGCTCGTC
CGGGATTTGGAGACCCCTGCCCAGGGACCACCGACCCACCACCGGGAGGTAAGCTGGCCAGCAACTTATC
TGTGTCTGTCCGATTGTCTAGTGTCTATGTTTGATGTTATGCGCCTGCGTCTGTACTAGTTAGCTAACTA
GCTCTGTATCTGGCGGACCCGTGGTGGAACTGACGAGTTCTGAACACCCGGCCGCAACCCTGGGAGACGT
CCCAGGGACTTTGGGGGCCGTTTTTGTGGCCCGACCTGAGGAAGGGAGTCGATGTGGAATCCGACCCCGT
CAGGATATGTGGTTCTGGTAGGAGACGAGAACCTAAAACAGTTCCCGCCTCCGTCTGAATTTTTGCTTTC
GGTTTGGAACCGAAGCCGCGCGTCTTGTCTGCTGCAGCGCTGCAGCATCGTTCTGTGTTGTCTCTGTCTG
ACTGTGTTTCTGTATTTGTCTGAAAATTAGGGCCAGACTGTTACCACTCCCTTAAGTTTGACCTTAGGTC
ACTGGAAAGATGTCGAGCGGATCGCTCACAACCAGTCGGTAGATGTCAAGAAGAGACGTTGGGTTACCTT
CTGCTCTGCAGAATGGCCAACCTTTAACGTCGGATGGCCGCGAGACGGCACCTTTAACCGAGACCTCATC
ACCCAGGTTAAGATCAAGGTCTTTTCACCTGGCCCGCATGGACACCCAGACCAGGTCCCCTACATCGTGA
CCTGGGAAGCCTTGGCTTTTGACCCCCCTCCCTGGGTCAAGCCCTTTGTACACCCTAAGCCTCCGCCTCC
TCTTCCTCCATCCGCCCCGTCTCTCCCCCTTGAACCTCCTCGTTCGACCCCGCCTCGATCCTCCCTTTAT
CCAGCCCTCACTCCTTCTCTAGGCGCCGGAATTGAAGATCTGGGGGATCGATCCTCTAGAGTCCGTTACA
TAACTTACGGTAAATGGCCCGCCTGGCTGACCGCCCAACGACCCCCGCCCATTGACGTCAATAATGACGT
ATGTTCCCATAGTAACGCCAATAGGGACTTTCCATTGACGTCAATGGGTGGAGTATTTACGGTAAACTGC
CCACTTGGCAGTACATCAAGTGTATCATATGCCAAGTACGCCCCCTATTGACGTCAATGACGGTAAATGG
CCCGCCTGGCATTATGCCCAGTACATGACCTTATGGGACTTTCCTACTTGGCAGTACATCTACGTATTAG
TCATCGCTATTACCATGGTGATGCGGTTTTGGCAGTACATCAATGGGCGTGAATAGCGGTTTGACTCACG
GGGATTTCCAAGTCTCCACCCCATTGACGTCAATGGGAGTTTGTTTTGGCACCAAAATCAACGGGACTTT
CCAAAATGTCGTAACAACTCCGCCCCATTGACGCAAATGGGCGGTAGGCGTGTACGGTGGGAGGTCTATA
TAAGCAGAGCTCGTTTAGTGAACCGTCAGATCGCCTGGAGACGCCATCCACGCTGTTTTGACCTCCATAG
AAGACACCGGGACCGATCCAGCCTCCGCGGCCGGGAACGGTGCATTGGAACGCTGCAGGAATTGATCCGC
GGCCGCACCGGTAGGCCTCGTACGCTTAATTAACGGATCCGGAATTCCGCCCCTCTCCCTCCCCCCCCCC
TAACGTTACTGGCCGAAGCCGCTTGGAATAAGGCCGGTGTGCGTTTGTCTATATGTTATTTTCCACCATA
TTGCCGTCTTTTGGCAATGTGAGGGCCCGGAAACCTGGCCCTGTCTTCTTGACGAGCATTCCTAGGGGTC
TTTCCCCTCTCGCCAAAGGAATGCAAGGTCTGTTGAATGTCGTGAAGGAAGCAGTTCCTCTGGAAGCTTC
TTGAAGACAAACAACGTCTGTAGCGACCCTTTGCAGGCAGCGGAACCCCCCACCTGGCGACAGGTGCCTC
TGCGGCCAAAAGCCACGTGTATAAGATACACCTGCAAAGGCGGCACAACCCCAGTGCCACGTTGTGAGTT
GGATAGTTGTGGAAAGAGTCAAATGGCTCTCCTCAAGCGTATTCAACAAGGGGCTGAAGGATGCCCAGAA
GGTACCCCATTGTATGGGATCTGATCTGGGGCCTCGGTGCACATGCTTTACATGTGTTTAGTCGAGGTTA
AAAAACGTCTAGGCCCCCCGAACCACGGGGACGTGGTTTTCCTTTGAAAAACACGATGATAAGCTTGCCA
CAACCCACAAGGAGACGACCTTCCATGACCGAGTACAAGCCCACGGTGCGCCTCGCCACCCGCGACGACG
TCCCCCGGGCCGTACGCACCCTCGCCGCCGCGTTCGCCGACTACCCCGCCACGCGCCACACCGTCGACCC
GGACCGCCACATCGAGCGGGTCACCGAGCTGCAAGAACTCTTCCTCACGCGCGTCGGGCTCGACATCGGC
AAGGTGTGGGTCGCGGACGACGGCGCCGCGGTGGCGGTCTGGACCACGCCGGAGAGCGTCGAAGCGGGGG
CGGTGTTCGCCGAGATCGGCCCGCGCATGGCCGAGTTGAGCGGTTCCCGGCTGGCCGCGCAGCAACAGAT
GGAAGGCCTCCTGGCGCCGCACCGGCCCAAGGAGCCCGCGTGGTTCCTGGCCACCGTCGGCGTCTCGCCC
GACCACCAGGGCAAGGGTCTGGGCAGCGCCGTCGTGCTCCCCGGAGTGGAGGCGGCCGAGCGCGCCGGGG
TGCCCGCCTTCCTGGAGACCTCCGCGCCCCGCAACCTCCCCTTCTACGAGCGGCTCGGCTTCACCGTCAC
CGCCGACGTCGAGTGCCCGAAGGACCGCGCGACCTGGTGCATGACCCGCAAGCCCGGTGCCTGACGCCCG
CCCCACGACCCGCAGCGCCCGACCGAAAGGAGCGCACGACCCCATGGCTCCGACCGAAGCCGACCCGGGC
GGCCCCGCCGACCCCGCACCCGCCCCCGAGGCCCACCGACTCTAGTCGAGGGCTGCAGCGCTGCAGAGGC
CGAGTGCAGAACTGCTCCAAAGGGACCTCAAGGCTTTCCGAGGGACACTAGGCTGACTCCATCGAGCCAG
TGTAGAGATAAGCTTATCGATTAGTCCAATTTGTTAAAGACAGGATATCAGTGGTCCAGGCTCTAGTTTT
GACTCAACAATATCACCAGCTGAAGCCTATAGAGTACGAGCCATAGATAAAATAAAAGATTTTATTTAGT
CTCCAGAAAAAGGGGGGAATGAAAGACCCCACCTGTAGGTTTGGCAAGCTAGACTCGAGCGGCCGCCACT
GTGCTGGATATCAACCACTTTGTACAAGAAAGCTGGGTCTAGATATCTCGAGTGCGGCCGCGAATTCCAC
CACACTGGACTAGTGGATCCGAGCTCGGTACCAAGCTTTTCCAAAAACTTACGCTGAGTACTTCGAGGAC
AGCACACTCGAAGTACTCAGCGTAAGGGGATCTCTATCACTGATAGGGAACTTATAAGATTCCCAAATCC
AAAGACATTTCACGTTTATGGTGATTTCCCAGAACACATAGCGACATGCAAATATTGCAGGGCGCCACTC
CCCTGTCCCTCACAGCCATCTTCCTGCCAGGGCGCACGCGCGCTGGGTGTTCCCGCCTAGTGACACTGGG
CCGCGATTCCTTGGAGCGGGTTGATGACGTCAGCGTTCGAATTCGGTACCGGATCCAGTCGACTGAATTG
GTTCCTTTAAAGCCTGCTTTTTTGTACAAACTTGTTGATATCTGCAGAATTCCACCACACTGGACTAGCT
TAAGTAACGCCATTTTGCAAGGCATGGAAAAATACATAACTGAGAATAGAGAAGTTCAGATCAAGGTCAG
GAACAGATGGAACAGGGTCGACCCTAGAGAACCATCAGATGTTTCCAGGGTGCCCCAAGGACCTGAAATG
ACCCTGTGCCTTATTTGAACTAACCAATCAGTTCGCTTCTCGCTTCTGTTCGCGCGCTTCTGCTCCCCGA
GCTCAATAAAAGAGCCCACAACCCCTCACTCGGGGCGCCAGTCCTCCGATTGACTGAGTCGCCCGGGTAC
CCGTGTATCCAATAAACCCTCTTGCAGTTGCATCCGACTTGTGGTCTCGCTGTTCCTTGGGAGGGTCTCC
TCTGAGTGATTGACTACCCGTCAGCGGGGGTCTTTCATTTGGGGGCTCGTCCGGGATCGGGAGACCCCTG
CCCAGGGACCACCGACCCACCACCGGGAGGTAAGCTGGCTGCCTCGCGCGTTTCGGTGATGACGGTGAAA
ACCTCTGACACATGCAGCTCCCGGAGACGGTCACAGCTTGTCTGTAAGCGGATGCCGGGAGCAGACAAGC
CCGTCAGGGCGCGTCAGCGGGTGTTGGCGGGTGTCGGGGCGCAGCCATGACCCAGTCACGTAGCGATAGC
GGAGTGTAGATCCGGCTGTGGAATGTGTGTCAGTTAGGGTGTGGAAAGTCCCCAGGCTCCCCAGCAGGCA
GAAGTATGCAAAGCATGCATCTCAATTAGTCAGCAACCAGGTGTGGAAAGTCCCCAGGCTCCCCAGCAGG
CAGAAGTATGCAAAGCATGCATCTCAATTAGTCAGCAACCATAGTCCCGCCCCTAACTCCGCCCATCCCG
CCCCTAACTCCGCCCAGTTCCGCCCATTCTCCGCCCCATGGCTGACTAATTTTTTTTATTTATGCAGAGG
CCGAGGCCGCCTCGGCCTCTGAGCTATTCCAGAAGTAGTGAGGAGGCTTTTTTGGAGGCCTAGGCTTTTG
CAAAAAGCTTACTGGCTTAACTATGCGGCATCAGAGCAGATTGTACTGAGAGTGCACCATATGCGGTGTG
AAATACCGCACAGATGCGTAAGGAGAAAATACCGCATCAGGCGCTCTTCCGCTTCCTCGCTCACTGACTC
GCTGCGCTCGGTCGTTCGGCTGCGGCGAGCGGTATCAGCTCACTCAAAGGCGGTAATACGGTTATCCACA
GAATCAGGGGATAACGCAGGAAAGAACATGTGAGCAAAAGGCCAGCAAAAGGCCAGGAACCGTAAAAAGG
CCGCGTTGCTGGCGTTTTTCCATAGGCTCCGCCCCCCTGACGAGCATCACAAAAATCGACGCTCAAGTCA
GAGGTGGCGAAACCCGACAGGACTATAAAGATACCAGGCGTTTCCCCCTGGAAGCTCCCTCGTGCGCTCT
CCTGTTCCGACCCTGCCGCTTACCGGATACCTGTCCGCCTTTCTCCCTTCGGGAAGCGTGGCGCTTTCTC
ATAGCTCACGCTGTAGGTATCTCAGTTCGGTGTAGGTCGTTCGCTCCAAGCTGGGCTGTGTGCACGAACC
CCCCGTTCAGCCCGACCGCTGCGCCTTATCCGGTAACTATCGTCTTGAGTCCAACCCGGTAAGACACGAC
TTATCGCCACTGGCAGCAGCCACTGGTAACAGGATTAGCAGAGCGAGGTATGTAGGCGGTGCTACAGAGT
TCTTGAAGTGGTGGCCTAACTACGGCTACACTAGAAGGACAGTATTTGGTATCTGCGCTCTGCTGAAGCC
AGTTACCTTCGGAAAAAGAGTTGGTAGCTCTTGATCCGGCAAACAAACCACCGCTGGTAGCGGTGGTTTT
TTTGTTTGCAAGCAGCAGATTACGCGCAGAAAAAAAGGATCTCAAGAAGATCCTTTGATCTTTTCTACGG
GGTCTGACGCTCAGTGGAACGAAAACTCACGTTAAGGGATTTTGGTCATGAGATTATCAAAAAGGATCTT
CACCTAGATCCTTTTAAATTAAAAATGAAGTTTTAAATCAATCTAAAGTATATATGAGTAAACTTGGTCT
GACAGTTACCAATGCTTAATCAGTGAGGCACCTATCTCAGCGATCTGTCTATTTCGTTCATCCATAGTTG
CCTGACTCCCCGTCGTGTAGATAACTACGATACGGGAGGGCTTACCATCTGGCCCCAGTGCTGCAATGAT
ACCGCGAGACCCACGCTCACCGGCTCCAGATTTATCAGCAATAAACCAGCCAGCCGGAAGGGCCGAGCGC
AGAAGTGGTCCTGCAACTTTATCCGCCTCCATCCAGTCTATTAATTGTTGCCGGGAAGCTAGAGTAAGTA
GTTCGCCAGTTAATAGTTTGCGCAACGTTGTTGCCATTGCTGCAGGCATCGTGGTGTCACGCTCGTCGTT
TGGTATGGCTTCATTCAGCTCCGGTTCCCAACGATCAAGGCGAGTTACATGATCCCCCATGTTGTGCAAA
AAAGCGGTTAGCTCCTTCGGTCCTCCGATCGTTGTCAGAAGTAAGTTGGCCGCAGTGTTATCACTCATGG
TTATGGCAGCACTGCATAATTCTCTTACTGTCATGCCATCCGTAAGATGCTTTTCTGTGACTGGTGAGTA
CTCAACCAAGTCATTCTGAGAATAGTGTATGCGGCGACCGAGTTGCTCTTGCCCGGCGTCAACACGGGAT
AATACCGCGCCACATAGCAGAACTTTAAAAGTGCTCATCATTGGAAAACGTTCTTCGGGGCGAAAACTCT
CAAGGATCTTACCGCTGTTGAGATCCAGTTCGATGTAACCCACTCGTGCACCCAACTGATCTTCAGCATC
TTTTACTTTCACCAGCGTTTCTGGGTGAGCAAAAACAGGAAGGCAAAATGCCGCAAAAAAGGGAATAAGG
GCGACACGGAAATGTTGAATACTCATACTCTTCCTTTTTCAATATTATTGAAGCATTTATCAGGGTTATT
GTCTCATGAGCGGATACATATTTGAATGTATTTAGAAAAATAAACAAATAGGGGTTCCGCGCACATTTCC
CCGAAAAGTGCCACCTGACGTCTAAGAAACCATTATTATCATGACATTAACCTATAAAAATAGGCGTATC
ACGAGGCCCTTTCGTCTTCAAGAATTAGCTTGGCCATTGCATACGTTGTATCCATATCATAATATGTACA
TTTATATTGGCTCATGTCCAACATTACCGCCATGTTGACATTGATTATTGACTAGTTATTAATAGTAATC
AATTACGGGGTCATTAGTTCATAGCCCATATATGGAGT
