>Addgene plasmid #17491 | pQCXIP X2/pTER shLUC (w454-1) | addgene partial sequence | sequence record 25948 | 17491 With H1
CTTATAAGATTCCCTATCAGTGATAGAGATCCCCTTACGCTGAGTACTTCGAGTGTGCTGTCCTCGAAGT
ACTCAGCGTAAGTTTTTGGAAAAGCTTGGTACCGAGCTCGGATCCACATAGTCCAGTGTGGTGGAATTCG
CGGCCGCACTCGAGATATCTAGACCCAGCTTTCTTGTACAAAGTGGTTGATATCCAGCACAGTGGCGGCC
GCTCGAGTCTAGCTTGCCAAACCTACAGGTGGGGTCTTTCATTCCCCCCTTTTTCTGGAGACTAAATAAA
ATCTTTTANTTTATCTATGGCTCGTACTCTTAGGCTTCANCTGGTGATATTGTTGANTCAAAACTANAGC
CTGGACCACTGATATCCTGTCTTTAAC
